Addgene plasmid #44938: pET15b-At 14-3-3 mu
Depositing lab: Robert Ferl. Depositing organization: University of Florida. Publication: Exposed loop domains of complexed 14-3-3 proteins contribute to structural diversity and functional specificity. Sehnke PC, Laughner B, Cardasis H, Powell D, Ferl RJ. Plant Physiol. 2006 Feb;140(2):647-60. Epub 2006 Jan 11. 10.1104/pp.105.073916 PubMed 16407442.
Backbone
  Vector backbone: pET15b
  Backbone size w/o insert (bp): 5700
  Total vector size (bp): 6500
  Vector type: Bacterial Expression
Growth in bacteria
  Bacterial resistance: Ampicillin, 100 μg/mL
  Growth temperature: 37°C
  Growth strain: XL1 Blue
  Copy number: Low Copy
Gene/Insert
  Gene/Insert name: 14-3-3 mu (alt name: GRF9)
  Species: A. thaliana (mustard weed)
  Insert size (bp): 792
  GenBank ID: NM_129820.2
  Entrez Gene: GRF9 (a.k.a. AT2G42590, F14N22.14, F14N22_14, GF14 MU, general regulatory factor 9)
  Promoter: T7
  Tag / fusion protein: His tag (N terminal on backbone)
  Cloning method: Restriction Enzyme; 5′ cloning site NdeI (unknown if destroyed); 3′ cloning site BamHI (unknown if destroyed)
  Sequencing primers: 5′ T7; 3′ T7 terminator
Terms and licenses: Academic/Nonprofit Terms; Industry Terms: Not Available to Industry
How to cite: pET15b-At 14-3-3 mu was a gift from Robert Ferl (Addgene plasmid # 44938 ; http://n2t.net/addgene:44938 ; RRID:Addgene_44938)
