[The description below was written by a language model from this plasmid's Addgene catalogue record.]
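Description:
pET15b-At 14-3-3 mu is a bacterial expression plasmid built on the pET15b backbone, about 6.5 kb in total, of which the backbone contributes roughly 5.7 kb. It is maintained in E. coli under ampicillin selection and is recorded as low copy. XL1 Blue is listed as the propagation strain, which serves as a cloning host rather than an expression host. No feature table accompanies the record, so elements such as the origin of replication and any repressor gene are not itemised and can only be assumed from the named backbone.

The insert is the 792 bp coding sequence of the Arabidopsis thaliana 14-3-3 mu isoform, also known as GRF9 (general regulatory factor 9, GF14 mu, locus AT2G42590). It was placed between the NdeI and BamHI sites by restriction cloning, and the record does not say whether those sites remain intact. Transcription is driven by the T7 promoter, so expression requires a host that supplies T7 RNA polymerase, typically a DE3 lysogen strain. Cloning at NdeI puts the open reading frame in frame with the backbone-encoded N-terminal His tag, giving a fusion protein that can be purified by immobilised metal affinity chromatography. The T7 promoter and T7 terminator regions flank the insert and serve as sequencing primer sites.

The plasmid is suited to producing recombinant, His-tagged plant 14-3-3 mu protein in E. coli for biochemical or structural work. The associated publication concerns how exposed loop domains of complexed 14-3-3 proteins contribute to structural diversity and functional specificity among isoforms.
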