>Addgene plasmid #44938 | pET15b-At 14-3-3 mu | depositor partial sequence | sequence record 62551 | Sequenced using T7 terminator primer (covers full insert)
ATGGGCAGCAGCCATCATCATCATCATCACAGCAGCGGCCTGGTGCCGCGCGGCAGCCATATGCTCGAGG
ATCCGATGGGTTCTGGAAAAGAGCGTGACACTTTCGTCTACCTCGCTAAGCTCTCTGAGCAAGCTGAGCG
TTATGAAGAAATGGTGGAATCAATGAAAAGTGTTGCGAAATTGAATGTTGATCTGACGGTGGAAGAGAGG
AACTTACTCTCTGTGGGTTACAAGAACGTGATTGGTTCAAGGAGAGCTTCGTGGAGGATCTTCTCGTCGA
TTGAACAAAAGGAAGCAGTGAAAGGGAATGATGTTAATGTAAAGAGGATCAAAGAGTATATGGAGAAGGT
TGAGTTAGAGCTTTCTAACATATGCATTGATATTATGTCTGTCTTAGATGAGCATCTCATTCCTTCGGCT
TCCGAGGGTGAATCTACTGTCTTCTTCAACAAGATGAAAGGTGACTATTACCGCTATCTTGCTGAGTTCA
AATCAGGGAACGAGAGGAAAGAGGCTGCTGATCAGTCTTTGAAAGCCTATGAGATTGCTACTACTGCTGC
TGAGGCTAAGCTCCCTCCAACACACCCTATCAGATTGGGTTTGGCTTTGAATTTCTCTGTCTTCTACTAC
GAGATCATGAACGCACCTGAAAGGGCATGTCACCTTGCTAAGCAGGCGTTCGATGAAGCTATCTCAGAGC
TTGACACTCTGAACGAGGAATCCTACAAAGATAGCACCTTAATAATGCAACTCCTTAGGGACAATCTGAC
CTTGTGGACTTCTGACATCTCAGAAGAAGGAGGAGACGATGCTCATAAGACGAATGGTTCTGCCAAACCT
GGTGCTGGTGGAGACGATGCAGAGTGATATGATATGTGTGCACCTGGACAATATGTTTCAAGAACTGAAT
GTGCGGGTCCGGCAGCTAACAAAGCCCGAAAGAAATCGAATTGCACCGGT
