>Addgene plasmid #44938 | pET15b-At 14-3-3 mu | addgene partial sequence | sequence record 63903 | T7 5'-TAATACGACTCACTATAGGG-3'
AGAAGGAGATATACCATGGGCAGCAGCCATCATCATCATCATCACAGCAGCGGCCTGGTGCCGCGCGGCA
GCCATATGCTCGAGGATCCGATGGGTTCTGGAAAAGAGCGTGACACTTTCGTCTACCTCGCTAAGCTCTC
TGAGCAAGCTGAGCGTTATGAAGAAATGGTGGAATCAATGAAAAGTGTTGCGAAATTGAATGTTGATCTG
ACGGTGGAAGAGAGGAACTTACTCTCTGTGGGTTACAAGAACGTGATTGGTTCAAGGAGAGCTTCGTGGA
GGATCTTCTCGTCGATTGAACAAAAGGAAGCAGTGAAAGGGAATGATGTTAATGTAAAGAGGATCAAAGA
GTATATGGAGAAGGTTGAGTTAGAGCTTTCTAACATATGCATTGATATTATGTCTGTCTTAGATGAGCAT
CTCATTCCTTCGGCTTCCGAGGGTGAATCTACTGTCTTCTTCAACAAGATGAAAGGTGACTATTACCGCT
ATCTTGCTGAGTTCAAATCAGGGAACGAGAGGAAAGAGGCTGCTGATCAGTCTTTGAAAGCCTATGAGAT
TGCTACTACTGCTGCTGAGGCTAAGCTCCCTCCAACACACCCTATCAGATTGGGTTTGGCTTTGAATTTC
TCTGTCTTCTACTACGAGATCATGAACGCACCTGAAAGGGCATGTCACCTTGCTAAGCAGGCGTTCGATG
AAGCTATCTCAGAGCTTGACACTCTGAACGAGGAATCCTACAAAGATAGCACCTTAATAATGCAACTCCT
TAGGGACAATCTGACCTTGTGGACTTCTGACATCTCAGAAGAAGGAGGAGACGATGCTCATAAGACGAAT
GGTTCTGCCAA
